Addgene plasmid #230951: pKDcas9 45 cerulean
Purpose: aTc inducible knockdown of mcaS and CsgD
Depositing lab: Andrew Griffiths. Depositing organization: Ecole Superieure de Physique et de Chimie Industrielles de Paris (ESPCI). Publication: Global regulators enable bacterial adaptation to a phenotypic trade-off. Deyell M, Opuu V, Griffiths AD, Tans SJ, Nghe P. iScience. 2024 Dec 9;28(1):111521. doi: 10.1016/j.isci.2024.111521. eCollection 2025 Jan 17. PubMed 39811663.
Backbone
  Vector backbone: pdCas9
  Vector type: CRISPR
Growth in bacteria
  Bacterial resistance: Kanamycin, 50 μg/mL
  Growth temperature: 37°C
  Growth strain: DH5alpha
  Copy number: High Copy
Gene/Insert
  Gene/Insert name: dCas9
  gRNA/shRNA sequence: see annotated Genbank file
  Species: Other
  Mutation: additional tetO
  Cloning method: Golden Gate
Terms and licenses: Academic/Nonprofit Terms; Industry Terms: Not Available to Industry
How to cite: pKDcas9 45 cerulean was a gift from Andrew Griffiths (Addgene plasmid # 230951 ; http://n2t.net/addgene:230951 ; RRID:Addgene_230951)
