[The description below was written by a language model from this plasmid's Addgene catalogue record and pLannotate feature annotations shown in this document.]
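Description:
pKDcas9 45 cerulean is a bacterial CRISPR interference plasmid built on the pdCas9 backbone by Golden Gate cloning, intended for anhydrotetracycline (aTc)-inducible knockdown of mcaS and CsgD. It is propagated in E. coli under kanamycin selection, conferred by a neo (nptII) cassette that is preceded by a short Tn5 transposase remnant and followed by the lambda t0 terminator. The annotated replication origin is p15A, with a small RSF fragment beside it. The catalogue entry lists the plasmid as high copy, whereas p15A is generally regarded as a medium-copy origin that is compatible with ColE1-type plasmids.

The central payload is catalytically dead Streptococcus pyogenes Cas9 (D10A/H840A), which binds DNA under RNA guidance without cutting and so blocks transcription of its targets. Its coding sequence is driven from the divergent tetR/tetA promoter region and ends in the rrnB T1 and T7Te terminators. TetR is encoded on the opposite strand and represses dCas9 expression until aTc relieves it. A short tetO-containing element annotated between the promoter and dCas9 is consistent with the recorded "additional tetO" modification, presumably to tighten repression.

Guide RNAs are supplied in the native format: a crRNA leader followed by three direct repeats, which frame two spacer positions, plus a separate tracrRNA. This arrangement fits the two stated targets, although the spacer sequences are not annotated in the feature table. A separate cassette expresses mCerulean from the strong constitutive J23119 promoter, giving cyan fluorescent labelling of plasmid-bearing cells. The associated publication concerns bacterial adaptation to a phenotypic trade-off.
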