Features (pLannotate 1.2.2; 20 found; start..end, strand, type, name):
      1..546     +  rep_origin     p15A ori: Plasmids containing the medium-copy-number p15A origin of replication can be propagated in E. coli cells that contain a second plasmid with the ColE1 origin.
    634..689     +  rep_origin     RSF ori (fragment): Plasmids containing the RSF 1030 origin of replication can be propagated in E. coli cells that contain additional plasmids with compatible origins.
    708..735     -  terminator     T7Te terminator: phage T7 early transcription terminator
    751..822     -  terminator     rrnB T1 terminator: transcription terminator T1 from the E. coli rrnB gene
    848..4952    -  CDS            dCas9 (fragment): catalytically dead mutant of the Cas9 endonuclease from the Streptococcus pyogenes Type II CRISPR/Cas system RNA-guided DNA-binding protein that lacks endonuclease activity due to the D10A mutation in the RuvC catalytic domain and the H840A mutation in the HNH catalytic domain
   4985..5008    -  protein_bind   tetracycline response element (fragment): contains seven copies of the tetracycline operator tetO tetracycline repressor TetR
   5015..5069    -  promoter       tetR/tetA promoters: tetR; overlapping promoters for bacterial tetR and tetA
   5088..5711    +  CDS            TetR: tetracycline repressor TetR; tetR from transposon Tn10; TetR binds to the tetracycline operator tetO to inhibit transcription. This inhibition can be relieved by adding tetracycline or doxycycline.
   5727..5858    +  misc_feature   crRNA leader: crRNA leader sequence for the Streptococcus pyogenes CRISPR/Cas system
   5859..5894    +  repeat_region  DR: direct repeat for the Streptococcus pyogenes CRISPR/Cas system
   5925..5960    +  repeat_region  DR: direct repeat for the Streptococcus pyogenes CRISPR/Cas system
   5991..6026    +  repeat_region  DR: direct repeat for the Streptococcus pyogenes CRISPR/Cas system
   6147..6225    +  misc_RNA       tracrRNA: trans-activating CRISPR RNA for the Streptococcus pyogenes CRISPR/Cas9 system
   6416..6535    +  CDS            tnpA (fragment): TN5P_ECOLX - Also known as tnp. Experimental evidence at protein level: Swiss-Prot protein existence level 1. Mediates transposition of transposon Tn5 by a 'cut and paste' mechanism. First, the monomeric transposase binds the 19 bp inverted DNA repeats flanking the transposon. Then, dimerization of the DNA- bound transposase creates a synaptic DNA complex. After nicking of the first DNA strand, excision of the transposon proceeds through a series of intermediates. The transposase then mediates the insertion of the transposon at a new site by strand transfer. The activity of the wild- type tran
   6567..7358    +  CDS            neo: KKA2_KLEPN - Also known as kan, nptII. Experimental evidence at protein level: Swiss-Prot protein existence level 1. Resistance to kanamycin, neomycin, paromomycin, ribostamycin, butirosin and gentamicin B. From Klebsiella pneumoniae.
   7380..7474    +  terminator     lambda t0 terminator: transcription terminator from phage lambda
   7567..7594    -  terminator     T7Te terminator: phage T7 early transcription terminator
   7689..8405    -  CDS            mCerulean: mCerulean is a basic (constitutively fluorescent) cyan fluorescent protein published in 2005, derived from Aequorea victoria. It is reported to be a very rapidly-maturing monomer.
   8427..8461    -  promoter       J23119(SpeI) promoter: bacterial promoter (Registry of Standard Biological Parts BBa J23119) modified to end with an SpeI site
   8479..8495    +  terminator     bacterial terminator (fragment): putative bacterial transcription terminator
>Addgene plasmid #230951 | pKDcas9 45 cerulean | addgene full sequence | sequence record 459953 | Addgene NGS Result
TTGAGATCGTTTTGGTCTGCGCGTAATCTCTTGCTCTGAAAACGAAAAAACCGCCTTGCAGGGCGGTTTT
TCGAAGGTTCTCTGAGCTACCAACTCTTTGAACCGAGGTAACTGGCTTGGAGGAGCGCAGTCACCAAAAC
TTGTCCTTTCAGTTTAGCCTTAACCGGCGCATGACTTCAAGACTAACTCCTCTAAATCAATTACCAGTGG
CTGCTGCCAGTGGTGCTTTTGCATGTCTTTCCGGGTTGGACTCAAGACGATAGTTACCGGATAAGGCGCA
GCGGTCGGACTGAACGGGGGGTTCGTGCATACAGTCCAGCTTGGAGCGAACTGCCTACCCGGAACTGAGT
GTCAGGCGTGGAATGAGACAAACGCGGCCATAACAGCGGAATGACACCGGTAAACCGAAAGGCAGGAACA
GGAGAGCGCACGAGGGAGCCGCCAGGGGGAAACGCCTGGTATCTTTATAGTCCTGTCGGGTTTCGCCACC
ACTGATTTGAGCGTCAGATTTCGTGATGCTTGTCAGGGGGGCGGAGCCTATGGAAAAACGGCTTTGCCGC
GGCCCTCTCACTTCCCTGTTAAGTATCTTCCTGGCATCTTCCAGGAAATCTCCGCCCCGTTCGTAAGCCA
TTTCCGCTCGCCGCAGTCGAACGACCGAGCGTAGCGAGTCAGTGAGCGAGGAAGCGGAATATATCCCTAG
GTATAAACGCAGAAAGGCCCACCCGAAGGTGAGCCAGTGTGACTCTAGTAGAGAGCGTTCACCGACAAAC
AACAGATAAAACGAAAGGCCCAGTCTTTCGACTGAGCCTTTCGTTTTATTTGATGCCTGGAGATCCTTAC
TCGAGTTAGTCACCTCCTAGCTGACTCAAATCAATGCGTGTTTCATAAAGACCAGTGATGGATTGATGGA
TAAGAGTGGCATCTAAAACTTCTTTTGTAGACGTATATCGTTTACGATCAATTGTTGTATCAAAATATTT
AAAAGCAGCGGGAGCTCCAAGATTCGTCAACGTAAATAAATGAATAATATTTTCTGCTTGTTCACGTATT
GGTTTGTCTCTATGTTTGTTATATGCACTAAGAACTTTATCTAAATTGGCATCTGCTAAAATAACACGCT
TAGAAAATTCACTGATTTGCTCAATAATCTCATCTAAATAATGCTTATGCTGCTCCACAAACAATTGTTT
TTGTTCGTTATCTTCTGGACTACCCTTCAACTTTTCATAATGACTAGCTAAATATAAAAAATTCACATAT
TTGCTTGGCAGAGCCAGCTCATTTCCTTTTTGTAATTCTCCGGCACTAGCCAGCATCCGTTTACGACCGT
TTTCTAACTCAAAAAGACTATATTTAGGTAGTTTAATGATTAAGTCTTTTTTAACTTCCTTATATCCTTT
AGCTTCTAAAAAGTCAATCGGATTTTTTTCAAAGGAACTTCTTTCCATAATTGTGATCCCTAGTAACTCT
TTAACGGATTTTAACTTCTTCGATTTCCCTTTTTCCACCTTAGCAACCACTAGGACTGAATAAGCTACCG
TTGGACTATCAAAACCACCATATTTTTTTGGATCCCAGTCTTTTTTACGAGCAATAAGCTTGTCCGAATT
TCTTTTTGGTAAAATTGACTCCTTGGAGAATCCGCCTGTCTGTACTTCTGTTTTCTTGACAATATTGACT
TGGGGCATGGACAATACTTTGCGCACTGTGGCAAAATCTCGCCCTTTATCCCAGACAATTTCTCCAGTTT
CCCCATTAGTTTCGATTAGAGGGCGTTTGCGAATCTCTCCATTTGCAAGTGTAATTTCTGTTTTGAAGAA
GTTCATGATATTAGAGTAAAAGAAATATTTTGCGGTTGCTTTGCCTATTTCTTGCTCAGACTTAGCAATC
ATTTTACGAACATCATAAACTTTATAATCACCATAGACAAACTCCGATTCAAGTTTTGGATATTTCTTAA
TCAAAGCAGTTCCAACGACGGCATTTAGATACGCATCATGGGCATGATGGTAATTGTTAATCTCACGTAC
TTTATAGAATTGGAAATCTTTTCGGAAGTCAGAAACTAATTTAGATTTTAAGGTAATCACTTTAACCTCT
CGAATAAGTTTATCATTTTCATCGTATTTAGTATTCATGCGACTATCCAAAATTTGTGCCACATGCTTAG
TGATTTGGCGAGTTTCAACCAATTGGCGTTTGATAAAACCAGCTTTATCAAGTTCACTCAAACCTCCACG
TTCAGCTTTCGTTAAATTATCAAACTTACGTTGAGTGATTAACTTGGCGTTTAGAAGTTGTCTCCAATAG
TTTTTCATCTTTTTGACTACTTCTTCACTTGGAACGTTATCCGATTTACCACGATTTTTATCAGAACGCG
TTAAGACCTTATTGTCTATTGAATCGTCTTTAAGGAAACTTTGTGGAACAATGGCATCGACATCATAATC
ACTTAAACGATTAATATCTAATTCTTGGTCCACATACATGTCTCTTCCATTTTGGAGATAATAGAGATAG
AGCTTTTCATTTTGCAATTGAGTATTTTCAACAGGATGCTCTTTAAGAATCTGACTTCCTAATTCTTTGA
TACCTTCTTCGATTCGTTTCATACGCTCTCGCGAATTTTTCTGGCCCTTTTGAGTTGTCTGATTTTCACG
TGCCATTTCAATAACGATATTTTCTGGCTTATGCCGCCCCATTACTTTGACCAATTCATCAACAACTTTT
ACAGTCTGTAAAATACCTTTTTTAATAGCAGGGCTACCAGCTAAATTTGCAATATGTTCATGTAAACTAT
CGCCTTGTCCAGACACTTGTGCTTTTTGAATGTCTTCTTTAAATGTCAAACTATCATCATGGATCAGCTG
CATAAAATTGCGATTGGCAAAACCATCTGATTTCAAAAAATCTAATATTGTTTTGCCAGATTGCTTATCC
CTAATACCATTAATCAATTTTCGAGACAAACGTCCCCAACCAGTATAACGGCGACGTTTAAGCTGTTTCA
TCACCTTATCATCAAAGAGGTGAGCATATGTTTTAAGTCTTTCCTCAATCATCTCCCTATCTTCAAATAA
GGTCAATGTTAAAACAATATCCTCTAAGATATCTTCATTTTCTTCATTATCCAAAAAATCTTTATCTTTA
ATAATTTTTAGCAAATCATGGTAGGTACCTAATGAAGCATTAAATCTATCTTCAACTCCTGAAATTTCAA
CACTATCAAAACATTCTATTTTTTTGAAATAATCTTCTTTTAATTGCTTAACGGTTACTTTTCGATTTGT
TTTGAAGAGTAAATCAACAATGGCTTTCTTCTGTTCACCTGAAAGAAATGCTGGTTTTCGCATTCCTTCA
GTAACATATTTGACCTTTGTCAATTCGTTATAAACCGTAAAATACTCATAAAGCAAACTATGTTTTGGTA
GTACTTTTTCATTTGGAAGATTTTTATCAAAGTTTGTCATGCGTTCAATAAATGATTGAGCTGAAGCACC
TTTATCGACAACTTCTTCAAAATTCCATGGGGTAATTGTTTCTTCAGACTTCCGAGTCATCCATGCAAAA
CGACTATTGCCACGCGCCAATGGACCAACATAATAAGGAATTCGAAAAGTCAAGATTTTTTCAATCTTCT
CACGATTGTCTTTTAAAAATGGATAAAAGTCTTCTTGTCTTCTCAAAATAGCATGCAGCTCACCCAAGTG
AATTTGATGGGGAATAGAGCCGTTGTCAAAGGTCCGTTGCTTGCGCAGCAAATCTTCACGATTTAGTTTC
ACCAATAATTCCTCAGTACCATCCATTTTTTCTAAAATTGGTTTGATAAATTTATAAAATTCTTCTTGGC
TAGCTCCCCCATCAATATAACCTGCATATCCGTTTTTTGATTGATCAAAAAAGATTTCTTTATACTTTTC
TGGAAGTTGTTGTCGAACTAAAGCTTTTAAAAGAGTCAAGTCTTGATGATGTTCATCGTAGCGTTTAATC
ATTGAAGCTGATAGGGGAGCCTTAGTTATTTCAGTATTTACTCTTAGGATATCTGAAAGTAAAATAGCAT
CTGATAAATTCTTAGCTGCCAAAAACAAATCAGCATATTGATCTCCAATTTGCGCCAATAAATTATCTAA
ATCATCATCGTAAGTATCTTTTGAAAGCTGTAATTTAGCATCTTCTGCCAAATCAAAATTTGATTTAAAA
TTAGGGGTCAAACCCAATGACAAAGCAATGAGATTCCCAAATAAGCCATTTTTCTTCTCACCGGGGAGCT
GAGCAATGAGATTTTCTAATCGTCTTGATTTACTCAATCGTGCAGAAAGAATCGCTTTAGCATCTACTCC
ACTTGCGTTAATAGGGTTTTCTTCAAATAATTGATTGTAGGTTTGTACCAACTGGATAAATAGTTTGTCC
ACATCACTATTATCAGGATTTAAATCTCCCTCAATCAAAAAATGACCACGAAACTTAATCATATGCGCTA
AGGCCAAATAGATTAAGCGCAAATCCGCTTTATCAGTAGAATCTACCAATTTTTTTCGCAGATGATAGAT
AGTTGGATATTTCTCATGATAAGCAACTTCATCTACTATATTTCCAAAAATAGGATGACGTTCATGCTTC
TTGTCTTCTTCCACCAAAAAAGACTCTTCAAGTCGATGAAAGAAACTATCATCTACTTTCGCCATCTCAT
TTGAAAAAATCTCCTGTAGATAACAAATACGATTCTTCCGACGTGTATACCTTCTACGAGCTGTCCGTTT
GAGACGAGTCGCTTCCGCTGTCTCTCCACTGTCAAATAAAAGAGCCCCTATAAGATTTTTTTTGATACTG
TGGCGGTCTGTATTTCCCAGAACCTTGAACTTTTTAGACGGAACCTTATATTCATCAGTGATCACCGCCC
ATCCGACGCTATTTGTGCCGATAGCTAAGCCTATTGAGTATTTCTTATCCATAGATCCTTTCTCCTCTTT
AGATCTTTTGAATTCTTTTCTCTATCACTGATAGGGAGGGTCAATCTCTATCACTGATAGGGAGTGGTAA
AATAACTCTATCAACGATAGAGTGTCAACAAAAATTAGGAATTAATGATGTCTAGATTAGATAAAAGTAA
AGTGATTAACAGCGCATTAGAGCTGCTTAATGAGGTCGGAATCGAAGGTTTAACAACCCGTAAACTCGCC
CAGAAGCTAGGTGTAGAGCAGCCTACATTGTATTGGCATGTAAAAAATAAGCGGGCTTTGCTCGACGCCT
TAGCCATTGAGATGTTAGATAGGCACCATACTCACTTTTGCCCTTTAGAAGGGGAAAGCTGGCAAGATTT
TTTACGTAATAACGCTAAAAGTTTTAGATGTGCTTTACTAAGTCATCGCGATGGAGCAAAAGTACATTTA
GGTACACGGCCTACAGAAAAACAGTATGAAACTCTCGAAAATCAATTAGCCTTTTTATGCCAACAAGGTT
TTTCACTAGAGAATGCATTATATGCACTCAGCGCTGTGGGGCATTTTACTTTAGGTTGCGTATTGGAAGA
TCAAGAGCATCAAGTCGCTAAAGAAGAAAGGGAAACACCTACTACTGATAGTATGCCGCCATTATTACGA
CAAGCTATCGAATTATTTGATCACCAAGGTGCAGAGCCAGCCTTCTTATTCGGCCTTGAATTGATCATAT
GCGGATTAGAAAAACAACTTAAATGTGAAAGTGGGTCTTAAGGTACCATGGGATCCTATTTCTTAATAAC
TAAAAATATGGTATAATACTCTTAATAAATGCAGTAATACAGGGGCTTTTCAAGACTGAAGTCTAGCTGA
GACAAATAGTGCGATTACGAAATTTTTTAGACAAAAATAGTCTACGAGGTTTTAGAGCTATGCTGTTTTG
AATGGTCCCAAAACGTCTTAAATCCGGCATTGTCTCCTCTGCGCGTTTTAGAGCTATGCTGTTTTGAATG
GTCCCAAAACGCTGTGTGTAGTAATAAATCAGCCCTAAATGTTTTAGAGCTATGCTGTTTTGAATGGTCC
CAAAACTTCAGCACACTGAGACTTGTTGAGTTGAATTCATGAGTATTAAGTATTGTTTTATGGCTGATAA
ATTTCTTTGAATTTCTCCTTGATTATTTGTTATAAAAGTTATAAAATAATCTTGTTGGAACCATTCAAAA
CAGCATAGCAAGTTAAAATAAGGCTAGTCCGTTATCAACTTGAAAAAGTGGCACCGAGTCGGTGCTTTTT
TTGATACTTCTATTCTACTCTGACTGCAAACCAAAAAAACAAGCGCTTTCAAAACGCTTGTTTTATCATT
TTTAGGGAAATTAATCTCTTAATCCTTTTATCATTCTACATTTAGGCGCTGCCATCTTAAGACGAAAGGG
CCTCGTGATACGCCTATTTTTATAGGTTAATGTCATGATAATAATGGTTTCTTAGACGTCGGAATTGCCA
GCTGGGGCGCCCTCTGGTAAGGTTGGGAAGCCCTGCAAAGTAAACTGGATGGCTTTCTTGCCGCCAAGGA
TCTGATGGCGCAGGGGATCAAGATCTGATCAAGAGACAGGATGAGGATCGTTTCGCATGATTGAACAAGA
TGGATTGCACGCAGGTTCTCCGGCCGCTTGGGTGGAGAGGCTATTCGGCTATGACTGGGCACAACAGACA
ATCGGCTGCTCTGATGCCGCCGTGTTCCGGCTGTCAGCGCAGGGGCGCCCGGTTCTTTTTGTCAAGACCG
ACCTGTCCGGTGCCCTGAATGAACTGCAGGACGAGGCAGCGCGGCTATCGTGGCTGGCCACGACGGGCGT
TCCTTGCGCAGCTGTGCTCGACGTTGTCACTGAAGCGGGAAGGGACTGGCTGCTATTGGGCGAAGTGCCG
GGGCAGGATCTCCTGTCATCTCACCTTGCTCCTGCCGAGAAAGTATCCATCATGGCTGATGCAATGCGGC
GGCTGCATACGCTTGATCCGGCTACCTGCCCATTCGACCACCAAGCGAAACATCGCATCGAGCGAGCACG
TACTCGGATGGAAGCCGGTCTTGTCGATCAGGATGATCTGGACGAAGAGCATCAGGGGCTCGCGCCAGCC
GAACTGTTCGCCAGGCTCAAGGCGCGCATGCCCGACGGCGAGGATCTCGTCGTGACCCATGGCGATGCCT
GCTTGCCGAATATCATGGTGGAAAATGGCCGCTTTTCTGGATTCATCGACTGTGGCCGGCTGGGTGTGGC
GGACCGCTATCAGGACATAGCGTTGGCTACCCGTGATATTGCTGAAGAGCTTGGCGGCGAATGGGCTGAC
CGCTTCCTCGTGCTTTACGGTATCGCCGCTCCCGATTCGCAGCGCATCGCCTTCTATCGCCTTCTTGACG
AGTTCTTCTGAGCGGGACTCTCTCGCTTGGACTCCTGTTGATAGATCCAGTAATGACCTCAGAACTCCAT
CTGGATTTGTTCAGAACGCTCGGTTGCCGCCGGGCGTTTTTTATTGGTGAGAATCCAAGCACTAGTTGGT
ACCGGCATCAATAGTAAAATAATAAAAAAGCCGGATTAATAATCTGGCTTTTTATATTCTCTCTCTAGTA
TATAAACGCAGAAAGGCCAACCCGAAGGTGAGCCAGTGTGAGACTATCATACTCATATCGTGTGAAGATT
TGCTGCGCTATTCAGATCCTCTTCTGAGATGAGTTTTTGTTCGGGCCCAAGCTTCTCACTTATACAATTC
ATCCATGCCGAGGGTAATACCGGCCGCTGTCACAAACTCCAGGAGAACCATATGGTCACGTTTTTCGTTT
GGGTCTTTAGAGAGTTTTGACTGCGTCGACAGGTAATGGTTGTCAGGGAGCAGTACCGGCCCATCGCCGA
TCGGGGTATTCTGCTGGTAGTGATCCGCCAGTTGCACGCTCCCATCTTCGATATTGTGGCGAATTTTAAA
GTTTGCCTTGATGCCATTTTTCTGTTTATCTGCAGTGATATAAACATTATCGCTAATAGCGTTGTATTCC
AGCTTGTGCCCAAGAATGTTGCCGTCTTCTTTGAAATCAATTCCTTTCAGTTCGATGCGATTTACCAGCG
TATCGCCCTCAAATTTCACTTCCGCACGGGTTTTGTAGTTCCCATCGTCCTTAAAGAAAATTGTGCGTTC
CTGAACATAACCTTCCGGCATTGCAGATTTAAAGAAGTCGTGTTGTTTCATATGATCTGGGTAACGCGCA
AAACACTGTACCCCCCACGTTAATGTCGTGACAAGGGTAGGCCAGGGCACCGGCAGTTTGCCAGTCGTAC
AGATGAATTTGAGCGTGAGCTTGCCGTACGTCGCGTCACCCTCGCCCTCGCCGCTGACCGAAAATTTATG
GCCATTCACATCACCATCAAGTTCAACAAGAATCGGCACCACGCCGGTAAATAATTCTTCGCCCTTGCTT
ACCATTTAGTATTTCTCCTCTTTAGTACTAGTATTATACCTAGGACTGAGCTAGCTGTCAAAGATCTTTA
GAATTCCAGAAATCATCCTTAGCGACTAGTAACAACTTATATCGTATGGGGCTGACTTCAGGTGCTACAT
TTGAAGAGATAAATTGCACTGAAATCTAGAAATATTTTATCTGATTAATAAGATGATCTTC
